>Addgene plasmid #160833 | pXWS10Ptet2 | addgene full sequence | sequence record 317096 | Addgene NGS Result
GGCTTCCTCGCTCACTGACTCGCTGCGCTCGGTCGTTCGGCTGCGGCGAGCGGTATCAGCTCACTCAAAG
GCGGTAATCTCGAGTCCCGTCAAGTCAGCGTAATGCTCTGCCAGTGTTACAACCAATTAACCAATTCTGA
TTAGAAAAACTCATCGAGCATCAAATGAAACTGCAATTTATTCATATCAGGATTATCGATACCATATTTT
TGAAAAAGCCGTTTCTGTAATGAAGGAGAAAACTCACCGAGGCAGTTCCATAGGATGGCAAGATCCTGGT
ATCGGTCTGCGATTCCGACTCGTCCAACATCAATACAACCTATTAATTTCCCCTCGTCAAAAATAAGGTT
ATCAAGTGAGAAATCACCATGAGTGACGACTGAATCCGGTGAGAATGGCAAAAGCTTATGCATTTCTTTC
CAGACTTGTTCAACAGGCCAGCCATTACGCTCGTCATCAAAATCACTCGCATCAACCAAACCGTTATTCA
TTCGTGATTGCGCCTGAGCGAGACGAAATACGCGATCGCTGTTAAAAGGACAATTACAAACAGGAATCGA
ATGCAACCGGCGCAGGAACACTGCCAGCGCATCAACAATATTTTCACCTGAATCAGGATATTCTTCTAAT
ACCTGGAATGCTGTTTTCCCGGGGATCGCAGTGGTGAGTAACCATGCATCATCAGGAGTACGGATAAAAT
GCTTGATGGTCGGAAGAGGCATAAATTCCGTCAGCCAGTTTAGTCTGACCATCTCATCTGTAACATCATT
GGCAACGCTACCTTTGCCATGTTTCAGAAACAACTCTGGCGCATCGGGCTTCCCATACAATCGATAGATT
GTCGCACCTGATTGCCCGACATTATCGCGAGCCCATTTATACCCATATAAATCAGCATCCATGTTGGAAT
TTAATCGCGGCCTGGAGCAAGACGTTTCCCGTTGAATATGGCTCATAACACCCCTTGTATTACTGTTTAT
GTAAGCAGACAGTTTTATTGTTCATGATGATATATTTTTATCTTGTGCAATGTAACATCAGAGATTTTGA
GACACAACGTGGCTTTGTTGAATAAATCGAACTTTTGCTGAGTTGAAGGATCAGATCACGCATCTTCCCG
ACAACGCAGACCGTTCCGTGGCAAAGCAAAAGTTCAAAATCACCAACTGGTCCACCTACAACAAAGCTCT
CATCAACCGTGGCTCCCTCACTTTCTGGCTGGATGATGGGGCGATTCAGGCCTGGTATGAGTCAGCAACA
CCTTCTTCACGAGGCAGACCTCAGCGCTAGCGGAGTGTATACTGGCTTACTATGTTGGCACTGATGAGGG
TGTCAGTGAAGTGCTTCATGTGGCAGGAGAAAAAAGGCTGCACCGGTGCGTCAGCAGAATATGTGATACA
GGATATATTCCGCTTCCTCGCTCACTGACTCGCTACGCTCGGTCGTTCGACTGCGGCGAGCGGAAATGGC
TTACGAACGGGGCGGAGATTTCCTGGAAGATGCCAGGAAGATACTTAACAGGGAAGTGAGAGGGCCGCGG
CAAAGCCGTTTTTCCATAGGCTCCGCCCCCTGACAAGCATCACGAAATCTGACGCTCAAATCAGTGGTGG
CGAAACCCGACAGGACTATAAAGATACCAGGCGTTTCCCCCTGGCGGCTCCCTCGTGCGCTCTCCTGTTC
CTGCCTTTCGGTTTACCGGTGTCATTCCGCTGTTATGGCCGCGTTTGTCTCATTCCACGCCTGACACTCA
GTTCCGGGTAGGCAGTTCGCTCCAAGCTGGACTGTATGCACGAACCCCCCGTTCAGTCCGACCGCTGCGC
CTTATCCGGTAACTATCGTCTTGAGTCCAACCCGGAAAGACATGCAAAAGCACCACTGGCAGCAGCCACT
GGTAATTGATTTAGAGGAGTTAGTCTTGAAGTCATGCGCCGGTTAAGGCTAAACTGAAAGGACAAGTTTT
GGTGACTGCGCTCCTCCAAGCCAGTTACCTCGGTTCAAAGAGTTGGTAGCTCAGAGAACCTTCAAAAAAC
CGCCCTGCAAGGCGGTTTTTTCGTTTTCAGAGCAAGAGATTACGCGCAGACCAAAACGATCTCAAGAAGA
TCATCTTATTAAGGGGTCTGACGCTCAGTGGAACGAAAACTCACGTTAAGGGATTTTGGTCATGAGATTA
TCAAAAAGGATCTTCACCTAGATCCTTTTAAATTAAAAATGAAGTTTTAAATCAATCTAAAGTATATATG
AGTAAACTTGGTCTGACAGTTACCAATGCTTAATCAGTGAGGCACCTATCTCAGCGATCTGTCTATTTCG
TTCATCCATAGTTGCCTGACTCCCCGTCGTGTAGATAACTACGATACGGGAGGGCTTACCATCTGGCCCC
AGTGCTGCAATGATACCGCGAGACCCACGCTCACCGGCTCCAGATTTATCAGCAATAAACCAGCCAGCCG
GAAGGGCCGAGCGCAGAAGTGGTCCTGCAACTTTATCCGCCTCCATCCAGTCTATTCCATGGTGCCACCT
GACGTCTAAGAAACCATTATTATCATGACATTAACCTATAAAAATAGGCGTATCACGAGGCAGAATTTCA
GATAAAAAAAATCCTTAGCTTTCGCTAAGGATGATTTCTGGAATTCGCGGCCGCTTCTAGAGATCGATTT
TAGAGCTGCCTTTTCAGCAGGACGCACTGACCTCCCTATCAGTGATAGAGATTGACATCCCTATCAGTGA
TAGAGATACTGAGCACATATCTTAGGTGTCCCTAGAATGAGTATCGATTTTAGAGCTGCCTTTTCAGCAG
GACGCACTGACCTCCCTATCAGTGATAGAGATTGACATCCCTATCAGTGATAGAGATACTGAGCACATAT
CTTAGGTGTCCCTAGAATTTCCATCGATTTTAGAGCTGCCTTTTCAGCAGGACGCACTGACCTCCCTATC
AGTGATAGAGATTGACATCCCTATCAGTGATAGAGATACTGAGCACATATCTTAGGTGTCCCTAGAATGA
CTATCGATTTTAGAGCTGCCTTTTCAGCAGGACGCACTGACCTCCCTATCAGTGATAGAGATTGACATCC
CTATCAGTGATAGAGATACTGAGCACATATCTTAGGTGTCCCTAGAATTGATATCGATTTTAGAGCTGCC
TTTTCAGCAGGACGCACTGACCTCCCTATCAGTGATAGAGATTGACATCCCTATCAGTGATAGAGATACT
GAGCACATATCTTAGGTGTCCCTAGAATTACTAGAGATCGATTTTAGAGCTGCCTTTTCAGCAGGACGCA
CTGACCTCCCTATCAGTGATAGAGATTGACATCCCTATCAGTGATAGAGATACTGAGCACATATCTTAGG
TGTCCCTAGAATGAGTATCGATTTTAGAGCTGCCTTTTCAGCAGGACGCACTGACCTCCCTATCAGTGAT
AGAGATTGACATCCCTATCAGTGATAGAGATACTGAGCACATATCTTAGGTGTCCCTAGAATTTCCATCG
ATTTTAGAGCTGCCTTTTCAGCAGGACGCACTGACCTCCCTATCAGTGATAGAGATTGACATCCCTATCA
GTGATAGAGATACTGAGCACATATCTTAGGTGTCCCTAGAATGACTATCGATTTTAGAGCTGCCTTTTCA
GCAGGACGCACTGACCTCCCTATCAGTGATAGAGATTGACATCCCTATCAGTGATAGAGATACTGAGCAC
ATATCTTAGGTGTCCCTAGAATTGATATCGATTTTAGAGCTGCCTTTTCAGCAGGACGCACTGACCTCCC
TATCAGTGATAGAGATTGACATCCCTATCAGTGATAGAGATACTGAGCACATATCTTAGGTGTCCCTAGA
ATTACTAGAGCCAGGCATCAAATAAAACGAAAGGCTCAGTCGAAAGACTGGGCCTTTCGTTTTATCTGTT
GTTTGTCGGTGAACGCTCTCTACTAGAGTCACACTGGCTCACCTTCGGGTGGGCCTTTCTGCGTTTATAT
ACTAGTAGCGGCCGCTGCA
Features (pLannotate 1.2.2; 30 found; start..end, strand, type, name):
    141..956     -  CDS            KanR: aminoglycoside phosphotransferase; aph(3')-Ia; confers resistance to kanamycin in bacteria or G418 (Geneticin®) in eukaryotes
   1283..1309    +  misc_feature   bom (fragment): basis of mobility region from pBR322
   1408..1463    -  rep_origin     RSF ori (fragment): Plasmids containing the RSF 1030 origin of replication can be propagated in E. coli cells that contain additional plasmids with compatible origins.
   1551..2095    -  rep_origin     p15A ori: Plasmids containing the medium-copy-number p15A origin of replication can be propagated in E. coli cells that contain a second plasmid with the ColE1 origin.
   2261..2506    -  CDS            bla(M) (fragment): β-lactamase lacking the signal sequence; bla(M); allows cytosolic expression of β-lactamase
   2585..2628    -  terminator     bacterial terminator: putative bacterial transcription terminator
   2631..2652    +  misc_feature   BioBrick prefix: BioBrick prefix for parts that do not start with "ATG"
   2674..2692    +  promoter       PLtetO-1 promoter (fragment): modified phage lambda PL promoter with tet operator sites (Lutz and Bujard, 1997)
   2693..2748    +  promoter       PLtetO-1 promoter (fragment): modified phage lambda PL promoter with tet operator sites (Lutz and Bujard, 1997)
   2794..2812    +  promoter       PLtetO-1 promoter (fragment): modified phage lambda PL promoter with tet operator sites (Lutz and Bujard, 1997)
   2813..2868    +  promoter       PLtetO-1 promoter (fragment): modified phage lambda PL promoter with tet operator sites (Lutz and Bujard, 1997)
   2914..2932    +  promoter       PLtetO-1 promoter (fragment): modified phage lambda PL promoter with tet operator sites (Lutz and Bujard, 1997)
   2933..2988    +  promoter       PLtetO-1 promoter (fragment): modified phage lambda PL promoter with tet operator sites (Lutz and Bujard, 1997)
   3034..3052    +  promoter       PLtetO-1 promoter (fragment): modified phage lambda PL promoter with tet operator sites (Lutz and Bujard, 1997)
   3053..3108    +  promoter       PLtetO-1 promoter (fragment): modified phage lambda PL promoter with tet operator sites (Lutz and Bujard, 1997)
   3154..3172    +  promoter       PLtetO-1 promoter (fragment): modified phage lambda PL promoter with tet operator sites (Lutz and Bujard, 1997)
   3173..3228    +  promoter       PLtetO-1 promoter (fragment): modified phage lambda PL promoter with tet operator sites (Lutz and Bujard, 1997)
   3278..3296    +  promoter       PLtetO-1 promoter (fragment): modified phage lambda PL promoter with tet operator sites (Lutz and Bujard, 1997)
   3297..3352    +  promoter       PLtetO-1 promoter (fragment): modified phage lambda PL promoter with tet operator sites (Lutz and Bujard, 1997)
   3398..3416    +  promoter       PLtetO-1 promoter (fragment): modified phage lambda PL promoter with tet operator sites (Lutz and Bujard, 1997)
   3417..3472    +  promoter       PLtetO-1 promoter (fragment): modified phage lambda PL promoter with tet operator sites (Lutz and Bujard, 1997)
   3518..3536    +  promoter       PLtetO-1 promoter (fragment): modified phage lambda PL promoter with tet operator sites (Lutz and Bujard, 1997)
   3537..3592    +  promoter       PLtetO-1 promoter (fragment): modified phage lambda PL promoter with tet operator sites (Lutz and Bujard, 1997)
   3638..3656    +  promoter       PLtetO-1 promoter (fragment): modified phage lambda PL promoter with tet operator sites (Lutz and Bujard, 1997)
   3657..3712    +  promoter       PLtetO-1 promoter (fragment): modified phage lambda PL promoter with tet operator sites (Lutz and Bujard, 1997)
   3758..3776    +  promoter       PLtetO-1 promoter (fragment): modified phage lambda PL promoter with tet operator sites (Lutz and Bujard, 1997)
   3777..3832    +  promoter       PLtetO-1 promoter (fragment): modified phage lambda PL promoter with tet operator sites (Lutz and Bujard, 1997)
   3869..3940    +  terminator     rrnB T1 terminator: transcription terminator T1 from the E. coli rrnB gene
   3956..3983    +  terminator     T7Te terminator: phage T7 early transcription terminator
   3990..1       +  misc_feature   BioBrick suffix (across the origin): universal suffix for all parts
