[The description below was written by a language model from this plasmid's Addgene catalogue record and pLannotate feature annotations shown in this document.]
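Description:
pXWS10Ptet2 is a bacterial synthetic-biology plasmid built on the BioBrick backbone pSB3K3, carrying a DNA "sponge" made of ten tandem copies of the Ptet2 promoter. It replicates in E. coli from a p15A origin, which the catalogue lists as low copy and which is compatible with ColE1-type plasmids, so the sponge can be co-maintained with a separate circuit plasmid. Selection is by kanamycin through the aph(3')-Ia (KanR) gene. The annotation also picks up short fragments of a bom site, an RSF origin and a β-lactamase coding sequence. These are partial matches in the backbone and are unlikely to be functional parts.

The synthetic insert of about 1.3 kb sits between the BioBrick prefix and suffix and was cloned through EcoRI and PstI sites that remain intact. The feature table shows ten regularly spaced units, each annotated as a pair of adjacent PLtetO-1 promoter fragments, meaning a tet-operator-containing promoter sequence. The array is followed by the rrnB T1 and T7Te terminators (the "t" in the insert name), and a putative bacterial terminator lies upstream of the prefix. No coding sequence is annotated downstream of the repeats, so they appear to serve as decoy binding sites and not as drivers of a gene. Tet operators are the binding sites for the TetR repressor, although the record does not name the target protein explicitly. In line with the associated publication's theme, such an array titrates a DNA-binding protein away from its functional targets, which tunes gene expression and mitigates protein toxicity. The depositor notes that the repetitive array may be prone to recombination, and the plasmid is kept in a recombination-limiting strain.
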