Addgene plasmid #160833: pXWS10Ptet2
Purpose: 10 repeats of Ptet2 sponge
Depositing lab: Baojun Wang. Depositing organization: University of Edinburgh. Publication: Synthetic protein-binding DNA sponge as a tool to tune gene expression and mitigate protein toxicity. Wan X, Pinto F, Yu L, Wang B. Nat Commun. 2020 Nov 24;11(1):5961. doi: 10.1038/s41467-020-19552-9. PubMed 33235249.
Backbone
  Vector backbone: pSB3K3
  Backbone size w/o insert (bp): 2672
  Vector type: Synthetic Biology
Growth in bacteria
  Bacterial resistance: Kanamycin, 50 μg/mL
  Growth temperature: 30°C
  Growth strain: NEB Stable
  Copy number: Low Copy
Gene/Insert
  Gene/Insert name: (10 X Ptet2)-t
  Species: Synthetic
  Insert size (bp): 1337
  Promoter: Ptet2
  Cloning method: Restriction Enzyme; 5′ cloning site EcoRI (not destroyed); 3′ cloning site PstI (not destroyed)
  Sequencing primers: 5′ TGCCACCTGACGTCTAAGAA; 3′ ATTACCGCCTTTGAGTGAGC
Terms and licenses: Academic/Nonprofit Terms; Industry Terms: Not Available to Industry
Depositor comments: This plasmid may be prone to recombination. It is recommended to screen multiple DNA preparations from cultures started from single colonies.
How to cite: pXWS10Ptet2 was a gift from Baojun Wang (Addgene plasmid # 160833 ; http://n2t.net/addgene:160833 ; RRID:Addgene_160833)
