>Addgene plasmid #160833 | pXWS10Ptet2 | depositor partial sequence | sequence record 311334 | (10 X Ptet2)-t
ATCGATTTTAGAGCTGCCTTTTCAGCAGGACGCACTGACCTCCCTATCAGTGATAGAGATTGACATCCCT
ATCAGTGATAGAGATACTGAGCACATATCTTAGGTGTCCCTAGAATGAGTATCGATTTTAGAGCTGCCTT
TTCAGCAGGACGCACTGACCTCCCTATCAGTGATAGAGATTGACATCCCTATCAGTGATAGAGATACTGA
GCACATATCTTAGGTGTCCCTAGAATTTCCATCGATTTTAGAGCTGCCTTTTCAGCAGGACGCACTGACC
TCCCTATCAGTGATAGAGATTGACATCCCTATCAGTGATAGAGATACTGAGCACATATCTTAGGTGTCCC
TAGAATGACTATCGATTTTAGAGCTGCCTTTTCAGCAGGACGCACTGACCTCCCTATCAGTGATAGAGAT
TGACATCCCTATCAGTGATAGAGATACTGAGCACATATCTTAGGTGTCCCTAGAATTGATATCGATTTTA
GAGCTGCCTTTTCAGCAGGACGCACTGACCTCCCTATCAGTGATAGAGATTGACATCCCTATCAGTGATA
GAGATACTGAGCACATATCTTAGGTGTCCCTAGAATTACTAGAGATCGATTTTAGAGCTGCCTTTTCAGC
AGGACGCACTGACCTCCCTATCAGTGATAGAGATTGACATCCCTATCAGTGATAGAGATACTGAGCACAT
ATCTTAGGTGTCCCTAGAATGAGTATCGATTTTAGAGCTGCCTTTTCAGCAGGACGCACTGACCTCCCTA
TCAGTGATAGAGATTGACATCCCTATCAGTGATAGAGATACTGAGCACATATCTTAGGTGTCCCTAGAAT
TTCCATCGATTTTAGAGCTGCCTTTTCAGCAGGACGCACTGACCTCCCTATCAGTGATAGAGATTGACAT
CCCTATCAGTGATAGAGATACTGAGCACATATCTTAGGTGTCCCTAGAATGACTATCGATTTTAGAGCTG
CCTTTTCAGCAGGACGCACTGACCTCCCTATCAGTGATAGAGATTGACATCCCTATCAGTGATAGAGATA
CTGAGCACATATCTTAGGTGTCCCTAGAATTGATATCGATTTTAGAGCTGCCTTTTCAGCAGGACGCACT
GACCTCCCTATCAGTGATAGAGATTGACATCCCTATCAGTGATAGAGATACTGAGCACATATCTTAGGTG
TCCCTAGAATTACTAGAGCCAGGCATCAAATAAAACGAAAGGCTCAGTCGAAAGACTGGGCCTTTCGTTT
TATCTGTTGTTTGTCGGTGAACGCTCTCTACTAGAGTCACACTGGCTCACCTTCGGGTGGGCCTTTCTGC
GTTTATA
